Addgene plasmid #138061: MYMH 394
Purpose: Encodes Anderson promoter variant using mRFP as a reporter gene
Depositing lab: Meng How Tan. Depositing organization: Nanyang Technological University (NTU). Publication: An Expanded Synthetic Biology Toolkit for Gene Expression Control in Acetobacteraceae. Teh MY, Ooi KH, Danny Teo SX, Bin Mansoor ME, Shaun Lim WZ, Tan MH. ACS Synth Biol. 2019 Apr 19;8(4):708-723. doi: 10.1021/acssynbio.8b00168. Epub 2019 Mar 22. PubMed 30865830.
Backbone
  Vector backbone: pSEVA-331Bb
  Vector type: Bacterial Expression
Growth in bacteria
  Bacterial resistance: Chloramphenicol, 25 μg/mL
  Growth temperature: 37°C
  Growth strain: DH5alpha
  Copy number: High Copy
Gene/Insert
  Gene/Insert name: J23108- pSEVA-331Bb- RFP
  Species: Synthetic
  Cloning method: Restriction Enzyme; 5′ cloning site Unknown (unknown if destroyed)
Terms and licenses: Academic/Nonprofit Terms; Industry Terms: Not Available to Industry
Depositor comments: Low expression
How to cite: MYMH 394 was a gift from Meng How Tan (Addgene plasmid # 138061 ; http://n2t.net/addgene:138061 ; RRID:Addgene_138061)
