[The description below was written by a language model from this plasmid's Addgene catalogue record and pLannotate feature annotations shown in this document.]
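Description:
MYMH 394 is a 3,780 bp bacterial expression plasmid built on pSEVA-331Bb, a BioBrick-compatible derivative of the SEVA modular vector series. It replicates through the pBBR1 oriV together with its cognate pBBR1 Rep protein, a broad-host-range system from Bordetella bronchiseptica that functions in many Gram-negative bacteria as well as in E. coli. Selection is by chloramphenicol, conferred by the cat gene under its native promoter. An incP oriT allows the plasmid to be mobilised by conjugation into recipient hosts when transfer functions are supplied in trans. The record lists it as high copy and propagated in DH5alpha.

The payload is a simple constitutive reporter cassette: a synthetic Anderson-family promoter drives mRFP1, a monomeric red fluorescent protein derived from Discosoma. The cassette is closed by the rrnB T1 and T7Te terminators, followed by the BioBrick suffix. The lambda t0 terminator and a second rrnB T1 terminator flank the cargo region, insulating it from read-through to and from the backbone. The catalogue names the promoter as J23108, whereas the automated annotation labels the 34 bp element as J23119. Anderson promoters differ from the J23119 consensus at only a few positions, so this most likely reflects nearest-match annotation rather than a true discrepancy, although the record alone cannot confirm it.

The depositor notes low expression. The plasmid belongs to a set of promoter variants used to characterise gene expression strength, with red fluorescence as the readout, as part of a synthetic biology toolkit for Acetobacteraceae.
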