Features (pLannotate 1.2.2; 12 found; start..end, strand, type, name):
     12..45      +  promoter       J23119 promoter: bacterial promoter (Registry of Standard Biological Parts BBa J23119)
     71..745     +  CDS            mRFP1: mRFP1 is a basic (constitutively fluorescent) red fluorescent protein published in 2002, derived from Discosoma sp.. It is reported to be a somewhat slowly-maturing monomer with low acid sensitivity.
    793..864     +  terminator     rrnB T1 terminator: transcription terminator T1 from the E. coli rrnB gene
    880..907     +  terminator     T7Te terminator: phage T7 early transcription terminator
    914..934     +  misc_feature   BioBrick suffix: universal suffix for all parts
    939..1033    +  terminator     lambda t0 terminator: transcription terminator from phage lambda
   1081..1183    +  promoter       cat promoter: promoter of the E. coli cat gene encoding chloramphenicol acetyltransferase
   1184..1840    +  CDS            cat: CAT_ECOLX - Experimental evidence at protein level: Swiss-Prot protein existence level 1. This enzyme is an effector of chloramphenicol resistance in bacteria. From Escherichia coli. This protein is used as a marker in many commonly used cloning vectors, such as pACYC184.
   1992..2100    +  oriT           oriT: incP origin of transfer
   2111..2773    -  CDS            pBBR1 Rep: replication protein for the broad-host-range plasmid pBBR1 from Bordetella bronchiseptica
   2774..3545    -  rep_origin     pBBR1 oriV: replication origin of the broad-host-range plasmid pBBR1 from Bordetella bronchiseptica; requires the pBBR1 Rep protein for replication
   3660..3746    -  terminator     rrnB T1 terminator: Escherichia coli rrnB; transcription terminator T1 from the E. coli rrnB gene
>Addgene plasmid #138061 | MYMH 394 | addgene full sequence | sequence record 274919 | Addgene NGS Result
AGGAGAATTCCTGACAGCTAGCTCAGTCCTAGGTATAATGCTAGCACTAGTGAAAGAGGAGAAATACTAG
ATGGCTTCCTCCGAAGACGTTATCAAAGAGTTCATGCGTTTCAAAGTTCGTATGGAAGGTTCCGTTAACG
GTCACGAGTTCGAAATCGAAGGTGAAGGTGAAGGTCGTCCGTACGAAGGTACCCAGACCGCTAAACTGAA
AGTTACCAAAGGTGGTCCGCTGCCGTTCGCTTGGGACATCCTGTCCCCGCAGTTCCAGTACGGTTCCAAA
GCTTACGTTAAACACCCGGCTGACATCCCGGACTACCTGAAACTGTCCTTCCCGGAAGGTTTCAAATGGG
AACGTGTTATGAACTTCGAAGACGGTGGTGTTGTTACCGTTACCCAGGACTCCTCCCTGCAAGACGGTGA
GTTCATCTACAAAGTTAAACTGCGTGGTACCAACTTCCCGTCCGACGGTCCGGTTATGCAGAAAAAAACC
ATGGGTTGGGAAGCTTCCACCGAACGTATGTACCCGGAAGACGGTGCTCTGAAAGGTGAAATCAAAATGC
GTCTGAAACTGAAAGACGGTGGTCACTACGACGCTGAAGTTAAAACCACCTACATGGCTAAAAAACCGGT
TCAGCTGCCGGGTGCTTACAAAACCGACATCAAACTGGACATCACCTCCCACAACGAAGACTACACCATC
GTTGAACAGTACGAACGTGCTGAAGGTCGTCACTCCACCGGTGCTTAATAACGCTGATAGTGCTAGTGTA
GATCGCTACTAGAGCCAGGCATCAAATAAAACGAAAGGCTCAGTCGAAAGACTGGGCCTTTCGTTTTATC
TGTTGTTTGTCGGTGAACGCTCTCTACTAGAGTCACACTGGCTCACCTTCGGGTGGGCCTTTCTGCGTTT
ATATACTAGAAGCGGCCGCTGCAGCTTGGACTCCTGTTGATAGATCCAGTAATGACCTCAGAACTCCATC
TGGATTTGTTCAGAACGCTCGGTTGCCGCCGGGCGTTTTTTATTGGTGAGAATCCAGGGGTCCCCAATAA
TTACGATTTAAATTGGCGAAAATGAGACGTTGATCGGCACGTAAGAGGTTCCAACTTTCACCATAATGAA
ATAAGATCACTACCGGGCGTATTTTTTGAGTTATCGAGATTTTCAGGAGCTAAGGAAGCTAAAATGGAGA
AAAAAATCACTGGATATACCACCGTTGATATATCCCAATGGCATCGTAAAGAACATTTTGAGGCATTTCA
GTCAGTTGCTCAATGTACCTATAACCAGACCGTTCAGCTGGATATTACGGCCTTTTTAAAGACCGTAAAG
AAAAATAAGCACAAGTTTTATCCGGCCTTTATTCACATTCTTGCCCGCCTGATGAATGCTCATCCGGAAT
TTCGTATGGCAATGAAAGACGGTGAGCTGGTGATATGGGATAGTGTTCACCCTTGTTACACCGTTTTCCA
TGAGCAAACTGAAACGTTTTCATCGCTCTGGAGTGAATACCACGACGATTTCCGGCAGTTTCTACACATA
TATTCGCAAGATGTGGCGTGTTACGGTGAAAACCTGGCCTATTTCCCTAAAGGGTTTATTGAGAATATGT
TTTTCGTCTCAGCCAATCCCTGGGTGAGTTTCACCAGTTTTGATTTAAACGTGGCCAATATGGACAACTT
CTTCGCCCCCGTTTTCACCATGGGCAAATATTATACGCAAGGCGACAAGGTGCTGATGCCGCTGGCGATT
CAGGTTCATCATGCCGTTTGTGATGGCTTCCATGTCGGCAGAATGCTTAATGAATTACAACAGTACTGCG
ATGAGTGGCAGGGCGGGGCGTAATTTGACTTTTGTCCTTTTCCGCTGCATAACCCTGCTTCGGGGTCATT
ATAGCGATTTTTTCGGTATATCCATCCTTTTTCGCACGATATACAGGATTTTGCCAAAGGGTTCGTGTAG
ACTTTCCTTGGTGTATCCAACGGCGTCAGCCGGGCAGGATAGGTGAAGTAGGCCCACCCGCGAGCGGGTG
TTCCTTCTTCACTGTCCCTTATTCGCACCTGGCGGTGCTCAACGGGAATCCTGCTCTGCGAGGCTGGCCG
TAGGCCGGCCCTACCGGCGCGGCAGCGTTACCCGTGTCGGCGGCTCCAACGGCTCGCCATCGTCCAGAAA
ACACGGCTCATCGGGCATCGGCAGGCGCTGCTGCCCGCGCCGTTCCCATTCCTCCGTTTCGGTCAAGGCT
GGCAGGTCTGGTTCCATGCCCGGAATGCCGGGCTGGCTGGGCGGCTCCTCGCCGGGGCCGGTCGGTAGTT
GCTGCTCGCCCGGATACAGGGTCGGGATGCGGCGCAGGTCGCCATGCCCCAACAGCGATTCGTCCTGGTC
GTCGTGATCAACCACCACGGCGGCACTGAACACCGACAGGCGCAACTGGTCGCGGGGCTGGCCCCACGCC
ACGCGGTCATTGACCACGTAGGCCGACACGGTGCCGGGGCCGTTGAGCTTCACGACGGAGATCCAGCGCT
CGGCCACCAAGTCCTTGACTGCGTATTGGACCGTCCGCAAAGAACGTCCGATGAGCTTGGAAAGTGTCTT
CTGGCTGACCACCACGGCGTTCTGGTGGCCCATCTGCGCCACGAGGTGATGCAGCAGCATTGCCGCCGTG
GGTTTCCTCGCAATAAGCCCGGCCCACGCCTCATGCGCTTTGCGTTCCGTTTGCACCCAGTGACCGGGCT
TGTTCTTGGCTTGAATGCCGATTTCTCTGGACTGCGTGGCCATGCTTATCTCCATGCGGTAGGGGTGCCG
CACGGTTGCGGCACCATGCGCAATCAGCTGCAACTTTTCGGCAGCGCGACAACAATTATGCGTTGCGTAA
AAGTGGCAGTCAATTACAGATTTTCTTTAACCTACGCAATGAGCTATTGCGGGGGGTGCCGCAATGAGCT
GTTGCGTACCCCCCTTTTTTAAGTTGTTGATTTTTAAGTCTTTCGCATTTCGCCCTATATCTAGTTCTTT
GGTGCCCAAAGAAGGGCACCCCTGCGGGGTTCCCCCACGCCTTCGGCGCGGCTCCCCCTCCGGCAAAAAG
TGGCCCCTCCGGGGCTTGTTGATCGACTGCGCGGCCTTCGGCCTTGCCCAAGGTGGCGCTGCCCCCTTGG
AACCCCCGCACTCGCCGCCGTGAGGCTCGGGGGGCAGGCGGGCGGGCTTCGCCCTTCGACTGCCCCCACT
CGCATAGGCTTGGGTCGTTCCAGGCGCGTCAAGGCCAAGCCGCTGCGCGGTCGCTGCGCGAGCCTTGACC
CGCCTTCCACTTGGTGTCCAACCGGCAAGCGAAGCGCGCAGGCCGCAGGCCGGAGGCTTTTCCCCAGAGA
AAATTAAAAAAATTGATGGGGCAAGGCCGCAGGCCGCGCAGTTGGAGCCGGTGGGTATGTGGTCGAAGGC
TGGGTAGCCGGTGGGCAATCCCTGTGGTCAAGCTCGTGGGCAGGCGCAGCCTGTCCATCAGCTTGTCCAG
CAGGGTTGTCCACGGGCCGAGCGAAGCGAGCCAGCCGGTGGCCGCTCGCGGCCATCGTCCACATATCCAC
GGGCTGGCAAGGGAGCGCAGCGACCGCGCAGGGCGAAGCCCGGAGAGCAAGCCCGTAGGGGGGGCGCGCC
CAGCTGTCTAGGGCGGCGGATTTGTCCTACTCAGGAGAGCGTTCACCGACAAACAACAGATAAAACGAAA
GGCCCAGTCTTTCGACTGAGCCTTTCGTTTTATTTGATGCCTTTAATTAAAGCGGATAACAATTTCACAC
